Addgene plasmid #233635: Tardigrada_OTR-like3_untagged
Purpose: encodes oxytocin/vasopression like receptor 3 in H.exemplaris, untagged
Depositing lab: Christian Gruber.
Backbone
  Vector backbone: pcDNA3-eGFP
  Backbone manufacturer: Genetech
  Backbone size w/o insert (bp): 5400
  Vector type: Mammalian Expression
Growth in bacteria
  Bacterial resistance: Ampicillin, 100 μg/mL
  Growth temperature: 37°C
  Growth strain: DH5alpha
  Copy number: High Copy
Gene/Insert
  Gene/Insert name: Tardigrada_OTR-like3
  Species: H. exemplaris (Tardigrada)
  Insert size (bp): 1161
  Promoter: CMV
  Cloning method: Restriction Enzyme; 5′ cloning site BamHI (unknown if destroyed); 3′ cloning site NotI (not destroyed)
  Sequencing primers: 5′ CMV-F
Terms and licenses: Academic/Nonprofit Terms; Industry Terms: Not Available to Industry
How to cite: Tardigrada_OTR-like3_untagged was a gift from Christian Gruber (Addgene plasmid # 233635)
