[The description below was written by a language model from this plasmid's Addgene catalogue record and pLannotate feature annotations shown in this document.]
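Description:
Tardigrada_OTR-like3_untagged is a mammalian expression plasmid built on a pcDNA3-eGFP backbone that carries an oxytocin/vasopressin-like receptor (OTR-like3) from the tardigrade H. exemplaris. The 1,161 bp insert was placed between BamHI and NotI sites downstream of the human cytomegalovirus immediate early enhancer and promoter, which drive strong constitutive transcription in mammalian cells. A T7 promoter just upstream of the cloning region could also support in vitro transcription. Transcripts are terminated by the bovine growth hormone polyadenylation signal.

The automated feature table does not annotate the receptor itself. It leaves an unannotated gap between the T7 promoter and a GFP (S65T) coding sequence, and the size of this gap is consistent with the recorded insert. The GFP sequence from the backbone is therefore still present downstream of the insert in the sequenced plasmid. Because the catalogue entry calls the construct untagged, the receptor is presumably not fused to GFP, but the record does not state how the two are separated (for example by a stop codon).

For propagation in E. coli, the plasmid has a high-copy ColE1/pUC-type origin and a β-lactamase gene conferring ampicillin resistance. An f1 origin allows production of single-stranded DNA. An SV40 early promoter drives a neomycin phosphotransferase cassette with an SV40 polyadenylation signal, which permits G418 selection of stably transfected mammalian cells. The remaining annotations, including the short HIV-1 LTR, ble, lacI and bom fragments, look like backbone remnants or partial matches. The construct is suited to heterologous expression of the untagged tardigrade receptor in mammalian cell lines, though the record does not name specific assays.
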