Features (pLannotate 1.2.2; 20 found; start..end, strand, type, name):
     28..80      -  misc_feature   bom (fragment): basis of mobility region from pBR322
    235..614     +  enhancer       CMV enhancer: human cytomegalovirus immediate early enhancer
    615..818     +  promoter       CMV promoter: human cytomegalovirus (CMV) immediate early promoter
    814..847     +  LTR            5' LTR (truncated) (fragment): truncated 5' long terminal repeat (LTR) from HIV-1
    863..881     +  promoter       T7 promoter: promoter for bacteriophage T7 RNA polymerase
   2105..2818    +  CDS            GFP (S65T): GFP (S65T) is a basic (constitutively fluorescent) green fluorescent protein published in 1995, derived from Aequorea victoria.
   2859..3083    +  polyA_signal   bGH poly(A) signal: bovine growth hormone polyadenylation signal
   3087..3108    +  promoter       SV40 promoter (fragment): SV40 enhancer and early promoter
   3129..3557    +  rep_origin     f1 ori (sequence partly withheld): f1 bacteriophage origin of replication; arrow indicates direction of (+) strand synthesis
   3571..3900    +  promoter       SV40 promoter: SV40 enhancer and early promoter
   3967..4758    +  CDS            neo: KKA2_KLEPN - Also known as kan, nptII. Experimental evidence at protein level: Swiss-Prot protein existence level 1. Resistance to kanamycin, neomycin, paromomycin, ribostamycin, butirosin and gentamicin B. From Klebsiella pneumoniae.
   4782..4940    +  CDS            ble (fragment): BLE_KLEPN - Experimental evidence at protein level: Swiss-Prot protein existence level 1. Binding protein with a strong affinity to the bleomycin family of antibiotics. Binds to CL990; an antimitotic-antibiotic compound. From Klebsiella pneumoniae.
   4935..5056    +  polyA_signal   SV40 poly(A) signal: SV40 polyadenylation signal
   5129..5145    -  protein_bind   lac operator: The lac repressor binds to the lac operator to inhibit transcription in E. coli. This inhibition can be relieved by adding lactose or isopropyl-β-D-thiogalactopyranoside (IPTG). lac repressor encoded by lacI
   5153..5183    -  promoter       lac promoter: promoter for the E. coli lac operon
   5198..5219    -  protein_bind   CAP binding site: CAP binding activates transcription in the presence of cAMP. E. coli catabolite activator protein
   5232..5324    -  CDS            lacI (fragment): lac repressor; lacI; The lac repressor binds to the lac operator to inhibit transcription in E. coli. This inhibition can be relieved by adding lactose or isopropyl-β-D-thiogalactopyranoside (IPTG).
   5507..6095    -  rep_origin     ori: high-copy-number ColE1/pMB1/pBR322/pUC origin of replication
   6266..7126    -  CDS            AmpR: β-lactamase; bla; confers resistance to ampicillin, carbenicillin, and related antibiotics
   7127..7231    -  promoter       AmpR promoter: bla
>Addgene plasmid #233635 | Tardigrada_OTR-like3_untagged | addgene full sequence | sequence record 468427 | Addgene NGS Result
GACGGATCGGGAGATCTCCCGATCCCCTATGGTGCACTCTCAGTACAATCTGCTCTGATGCCGCATAGTT
AAGCCAGTATCTGCTCCCTGCTTGTGTGTTGGAGGTCGCTGAGTAGTGCGCGAGCAAAATTTAAGCTACA
ACAAGGCAAGGCTTGACCGACAATTGCATGAAGAATCTGCTTAGGGTTAGGCGTTTTGCGCTGCTTCGCG
ATGTACGGGCCAGATATACGCGTTGACATTGATTATTGACTAGTTATTAATAGTAATCAATTACGGGGTC
ATTAGTTCATAGCCCATATATGGAGTTCCGCGTTACATAACTTACGGTAAATGGCCCGCCTGGCTGACCG
CCCAACGACCCCCGCCCATTGACGTCAATAATGACGTATGTTCCCATAGTAACGCCAATAGGGACTTTCC
ATTGACGTCAATGGGTGGAGTATTTACGGTAAACTGCCCACTTGGCAGTACATCAAGTGTATCATATGCC
AAGTACGCCCCCTATTGACGTCAATGACGGTAAATGGCCCGCCTGGCATTATGCCCAGTACATGACCTTA
TGGGACTTTCCTACTTGGCAGTACATCTACGTATTAGTCATCGCTATTACCATGGTGATGCGGTTTTGGC
AGTACATCAATGGGCGTGGATAGCGGTTTGACTCACGGGGATTTCCAAGTCTCCACCCCATTGACGTCAA
TGGGAGTTTGTTTTGGCACCAAAATCAACGGGACTTTCCAAAATGTCGTAACAACTCCGCCCCATTGACG
CAAATGGGCGGTAGGCGTGTACGGTGGGAGGTCTATATAAGCAGAGCTCTCTGGCTAACTAGAGAACCCA
CTGCTTACTGGCTTATCGAAATTAATACGACTCACTATAGGGAGACCCAAGCTGGCTAGCGTTTAAACTT
AAGCTTGGTACCGAGCTCGGATCCATGAACAGTCTGCGGAGGGAATCCTCGGCTTGGCATGTGCATACAG
GAAGCCCCGATTACCATTATGAAATTGCTGCAATGGCAATTACATTCGGTCTCGCCTTAATTGGCAATGC
CGCTGCTGTCGCTGTCATCCTCCTCAATCGTCGACGACTGACGCGAACAACATTTTTTGTGCTCCACATT
TCCGTGGCCGGCTTGGTCGTGGCGTTCCTGGACGTCCTGCCCCAGCTGATATGGGATATCACGCATCGCT
TTCAAGGCGATGACTTTGCGTGCAAAAGCGTCAAGTTCCTGCAGGTCTTCTCATTGTATCTGTCTGTCTG
GACTTTGGTCATGATGGCCAGCGACAGATACTTTGAATTTTCCCGTCCAATTGAGAAAGCCCACGTTTGG
TGGGTGCGCCGTCGCCGCTCCATTTTGATCGGGATAGCCTGGCTGCTGGCTAGTTTATTCTCACTTCCTC
AGCTATTTGTCTTCTTCCACCAGGAGGTCATGCCGGGTGTCCACGACTGTTGGGCTACCTTTGTCGTCGA
ATGGGGTTCCAAGGCCCATGTCTCATGGTTCGCCGTCAGTATTTTCATCATCCCGACAAGTATTCTGACT
GCTACTTTTGCTCGCGCGATTTGGACCGGCTTGAAACTCCACAGGCATGATGCAAATGCAGGAAGCCTCC
AGCCGGACGACAGCGCGTCCCTGGAGGGGCGATCACATACTAACCTTACCCAGGACCCTCAGGAGTATGT
CGGCCACTCCTACTCAGAACTATCACCCGGTATCGCTCGCCGATTAAATATCAGGAACAAACTGTTGCGA
GAGAAGTTGATTGCGGCCTTCATCGTCTGCTACATCTGCTGTTGGACGCCCTTCATCTCTCTGCTTCTCT
ACACGACCTTCCACCCCACCCGGAGGGTGAACGTGTCGACATTCAACATCCTGACCTTCCTCACTAAACT
CCACATCTGTGCGAACCCTTGGATTTATCTGGTCTTTGTGGTGGTCAAGATCGGGAGGTACGCCAGGGGC
GGTAGCGGTCGGAACTGGATGGGAACCCTGGAAGAGCAAGACTTGGTCACGTCCTCCGGTCTCAACACGG
AGATGGACCTTCAGGAACCAAGAACTGGGCGCGTATGGCACCGGGAGGAGTTCGGTCGAGGCTGAGGCGG
CCGCATGAGCAAGGGCGAGGAGCTGTTCACCGGGGTGGTGCCCATCCTGGTCGAGCTGGACGGCGACGTA
AACGGCCACAAGTTCAGCGTGTCCGGCGAGGGCGAGGGCGATGCCACCTACGGCAAGCTGACCCTGAAGT
TCATCTGCACCACCGGCAAGCTGCCCGTGCCCTGGCCCACCCTCGTGACCACCCTGACCTACGGCGTGCA
GTGCTTCAGCCGCTACCCCGACCACATGAAGCAGCACGACTTCTTCAAGTCCGCCATGCCCGAAGGCTAC
GTCCAGGAGCGCACCATCTTCTTCAAGGACGACGGCAACTACAAGACCCGCGCCGAGGTGAAGTTCGAGG
GCGACACCCTGGTGAACCGCATCGAGCTGAAGGGCATCGACTTCAAGGAGGACGGCAACATCCTGGGGCA
CAAGCTGGAGTACAACTACAACAGCCACAACGTCTATATCATGGCCGACAAGCAGAAGAACGGCATCAAG
GTGAACTTCAAGATCCGCCACAACATCGAGGACGGCAGCGTGCAGCTCGCCGACCACTACCAGCAGAACA
CCCCCATCGGCGACGGCCCCGTGCTGCTGCCCGACAACCACTACCTGAGCACCCAGTCCGCCCTGAGCAA
AGACCCCAACGAGAAGCGCGATCACATGGTCCTGCTGGAGTTCGTGACCGCCGCCGGGATCACTCACGGC
ATGGACGAGCTGTACAAGTAATCTAGAGGGCCCGTTTAAACCCGCTGATCAGCCTCGACTGTGCCTTCTA
GTTGCCAGCCATCTGTTGTTTGCCCCTCCCCCGTGCCTTCCTTGACCCTGGAAGGTGCCACTCCCACTGT
CCTTTCCTAATAAAATGAGGAAATTGCATCGCATTGTCTGAGTAGGTGTCATTCTATTCTGGGGGGTGGG
GTGGGGCAGGACAGCAAGGGGGAGGATTGGGAAGACAATAGCAGGCATGCTGGGGATGCGGTGGGCTCTA
TGGCTTCTGAGGCGGAAAGAACCAGCTGGGGCTCTAGGGGGTATCCCC
[124 nt withheld, positions 3129-3252]
C
[91 nt withheld, positions 3254-3344]
A
[49 nt withheld, positions 3346-3394]
CCTTTGACGTTGGAGTCCACGTTCTTT
[37 nt withheld, positions 3422-3458]
ACCCTATCTCGGTCTATTCTTTTGATTTATAAGGGATTTTGCCGATTTCGGCCTATTGGTTAAAAAATGA
GCTGATTTAACAAAAATTTAACGCGAATTAATTCTGTGGAATGTGTGTCAGTTAGGGTGTGGAAAGTCCC
CAGGCTCCCCAGCAGGCAGAAGTATGCAAAGCATGCATCTCAATTAGTCAGCAACCAGGTGTGGAAAGTC
CCCAGGCTCCCCAGCAGGCAGAAGTATGCAAAGCATGCATCTCAATTAGTCAGCAACCATAGTCCCGCCC
CTAACTCCGCCCATCCCGCCCCTAACTCCGCCCAGTTCCGCCCATTCTCCGCCCCATGGCTGACTAATTT
TTTTTATTTATGCAGAGGCCGAGGCCGCCTCTGCCTCTGAGCTATTCCAGAAGTAGTGAGGAGGCTTTTT
TGGAGGCCTAGGCTTTTGCAAAAAGCTCCCGGGAGCTTGTATATCCATTTTCGGATCTGATCAAGAGACA
GGATGAGGATCGTTTCGCATGATTGAACAAGATGGATTGCACGCAGGTTCTCCGGCCGCTTGGGTGGAGA
GGCTATTCGGCTATGACTGGGCACAACAGACAATCGGCTGCTCTGATGCCGCCGTGTTCCGGCTGTCAGC
GCAGGGGCGCCCGGTTCTTTTTGTCAAGACCGACCTGTCCGGTGCCCTGAATGAACTGCAGGACGAGGCA
GCGCGGCTATCGTGGCTGGCCACGACGGGCGTTCCTTGCGCAGCTGTGCTCGACGTTGTCACTGAAGCGG
GAAGGGACTGGCTGCTATTGGGCGAAGTGCCGGGGCAGGATCTCCTGTCATCTCACCTTGCTCCTGCCGA
GAAAGTATCCATCATGGCTGATGCAATGCGGCGGCTGCATACGCTTGATCCGGCTACCTGCCCATTCGAC
CACCAAGCGAAACATCGCATCGAGCGAGCACGTACTCGGATGGAAGCCGGTCTTGTCGATCAGGATGATC
TGGACGAAGAGCATCAGGGGCTCGCGCCAGCCGAACTGTTCGCCAGGCTCAAGGCGCGCATGCCCGACGG
CGAGGATCTCGTCGTGACCCATGGCGATGCCTGCTTGCCGAATATCATGGTGGAAAATGGCCGCTTTTCT
GGATTCATCGACTGTGGCCGGCTGGGTGTGGCGGACCGCTATCAGGACATAGCGTTGGCTACCCGTGATA
TTGCTGAAGAGCTTGGCGGCGAATGGGCTGACCGCTTCCTCGTGCTTTACGGTATCGCCGCTCCCGATTC
GCAGCGCATCGCCTTCTATCGCCTTCTTGACGAGTTCTTCTGAGCGGGACTCTGGGGTTCGAAATGACCG
ACCAAGCGACGCCCAACCTGCCATCACGAGATTTCGATTCCACCGCCGCCTTCTATGAAAGGTTGGGCTT
CGGAATCGTTTTCCGGGACGCCGGCTGGATGATCCTCCAGCGCGGGGATCTCATGCTGGAGTTCTTCGCC
CACCCCAACTTGTTTATTGCAGCTTATAATGGTTACAAATAAAGCAATAGCATCACAAATTTCACAAATA
AAGCATTTTTTTCACTGCATTCTAGTTGTGGTTTGTCCAAACTCATCAATGTATCTTATCATGTCTGTAT
ACCGTCGACCTCTAGCTAGAGCTTGGCGTAATCATGGTCATAGCTGTTTCCTGTGTGAAATTGTTATCCG
CTCACAATTCCACACAACATACGAGCCGGAAGCATAAAGTGTAAAGCCTGGGGTGCCTAATGAGTGAGCT
AACTCACATTAATTGCGTTGCGCTCACTGCCCGCTTTCCAGTCGGGAAACCTGTCGTGCCAGCTGCATTA
ATGAATCGGCCAACGCGCGGGGAGAGGCGGTTTGCGTATTGGGCGCTCTTCCGCTTCCTCGCTCACTGAC
TCGCTGCGCTCGGTCGTTCGGCTGCGGCGAGCGGTATCAGCTCACTCAAAGGCGGTAATACGGTTATCCA
CAGAATCAGGGGATAACGCAGGAAAGAACATGTGAGCAAAAGGCCAGCAAAAGGCCAGGAACCGTAAAAA
GGCCGCGTTGCTGGCGTTTTTCCATAGGCTCCGCCCCCCTGACGAGCATCACAAAAATCGACGCTCAAGT
CAGAGGTGGCGAAACCCGACAGGACTATAAAGATACCAGGCGTTTCCCCCTGGAAGCTCCCTCGTGCGCT
CTCCTGTTCCGACCCTGCCGCTTACCGGATACCTGTCCGCCTTTCTCCCTTCGGGAAGCGTGGCGCTTTC
TCATAGCTCACGCTGTAGGTATCTCAGTTCGGTGTAGGTCGTTCGCTCCAAGCTGGGCTGTGTGCACGAA
CCCCCCGTTCAGCCCGACCGCTGCGCCTTATCCGGTAACTATCGTCTTGAGTCCAACCCGGTAAGACACG
ACTTATCGCCACTGGCAGCAGCCACTGGTAACAGGATTAGCAGAGCGAGGTATGTAGGCGGTGCTACAGA
GTTCTTGAAGTGGTGGCCTAACTACGGCTACACTAGAAGAACAGTATTTGGTATCTGCGCTCTGCTGAAG
CCAGTTACCTTCGGAAAAAGAGTTGGTAGCTCTTGATCCGGCAAACAAACCACCGCTGGTAGCGGTGGTT
TTTTTGTTTGCAAGCAGCAGATTACGCGCAGAAAAAAAGGATCTCAAGAAGATCCTTTGATCTTTTCTAC
GGGGTCTGACGCTCAGTGGAACGAAAACTCACGTTAAGGGATTTTGGTCATGAGATTATCAAAAAGGATC
TTCACCTAGATCCTTTTAAATTAAAAATGAAGTTTTAAATCAATCTAAAGTATATATGAGTAAACTTGGT
CTGACAGTTACCAATGCTTAATCAGTGAGGCACCTATCTCAGCGATCTGTCTATTTCGTTCATCCATAGT
TGCCTGACTCCCCGTCGTGTAGATAACTACGATACGGGAGGGCTTACCATCTGGCCCCAGTGCTGCAATG
ATACCGCGAGACCCACGCTCACCGGCTCCAGATTTATCAGCAATAAACCAGCCAGCCGGAAGGGCCGAGC
GCAGAAGTGGTCCTGCAACTTTATCCGCCTCCATCCAGTCTATTAATTGTTGCCGGGAAGCTAGAGTAAG
TAGTTCGCCAGTTAATAGTTTGCGCAACGTTGTTGCCATTGCTACAGGCATCGTGGTGTCACGCTCGTCG
TTTGGTATGGCTTCATTCAGCTCCGGTTCCCAACGATCAAGGCGAGTTACATGATCCCCCATGTTGTGCA
AAAAAGCGGTTAGCTCCTTCGGTCCTCCGATCGTTGTCAGAAGTAAGTTGGCCGCAGTGTTATCACTCAT
GGTTATGGCAGCACTGCATAATTCTCTTACTGTCATGCCATCCGTAAGATGCTTTTCTGTGACTGGTGAG
TACTCAACCAAGTCATTCTGAGAATAGTGTATGCGGCGACCGAGTTGCTCTTGCCCGGCGTCAATACGGG
ATAATACCGCGCCACATAGCAGAACTTTAAAAGTGCTCATCATTGGAAAACGTTCTTCGGGGCGAAAACT
CTCAAGGATCTTACCGCTGTTGAGATCCAGTTCGATGTAACCCACTCGTGCACCCAACTGATCTTCAGCA
TCTTTTACTTTCACCAGCGTTTCTGGGTGAGCAAAAACAGGAAGGCAAAATGCCGCAAAAAAGGGAATAA
GGGCGACACGGAAATGTTGAATACTCATACTCTTCCTTTTTCAATATTATTGAAGCATTTATCAGGGTTA
TTGTCTCATGAGCGGATACATATTTGAATGTATTTAGAAAAATAAACAAATAGGGGTTCCGCGCACATTT
CCCCGAAAAGTGCCACCTGACGTC
